Addgene plasmid #81885: pDONR223_NMNAT3_WT
Purpose: Gateway Donor vector containing NMNAT3 , part of the Target Accelerator Plasmid Collection.
Depositing lab: Jesse Boehm & William Hahn & David Root. Depositing organization: Broad Institute. Publication: Systematic Functional Interrogation of Rare Cancer Variants Identifies Oncogenic Alleles. Kim E, Ilic N, Shrestha Y, Zou L, Kamburov A, Zhu C, Yang X, Lubonja R, Tran N, Nguyen C, Lawrence MS, Piccioni F, Bagul M, Doench JG, Chouinard CR, Wu X, Hogstrom L, Natoli T, Tamayo P, Horn H, Corsello SM, Lage K, Root DE, Subramanian A, Golub TR, Getz G, Boehm JS, Hahn WC. Cancer Discov. 2016 Jul;6(7):714-26. doi: 10.1158/2159-8290.CD-16-0160. Epub 2016 May 4. PubMed 27147599.
Backbone
  Vector backbone: pDONR223
  Backbone manufacturer: Invitrogen
  Backbone size w/o insert (bp): 2790
  Vector type: Gateway Entry vector
Growth in bacteria
  Bacterial resistance: Spectinomycin, 50 μg/mL
  Growth temperature: 37°C
  Growth strain: DH5alpha
  Copy number: High Copy
Gene/Insert
  Gene/Insert name: NMNAT3
  Species: H. sapiens (human)
  Mutation: WT
  GenBank ID: NM_178177.4
  Entrez Gene: NMNAT3 (a.k.a. FKSG76, PNAT-3, PNAT3)
  Promoter: None
  Cloning method: Gateway Cloning
  Sequencing primers: 5′ M13pUC-fwd; 3′ M13-Rev
Terms and licenses: Academic/Nonprofit Terms; Industry Terms: Not Available to Industry
Depositor comments: Closed state: stop codon immediately follows insert
How to cite: pDONR223_NMNAT3_WT was a gift from Jesse Boehm & William Hahn & David Root (Addgene plasmid # 81885 ; http://n2t.net/addgene:81885 ; RRID:Addgene_81885)
