[The description below was written by a language model from this plasmid's Addgene catalogue record and pLannotate feature annotations shown in this document.]
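Description:
pDONR223_NMNAT3_WT is a Gateway entry clone built on the Invitrogen pDONR223 backbone and carrying the wild-type human NMNAT3 open reading frame. It is propagated in E. coli as a high-copy plasmid from a ColE1/pUC-type origin and selected with spectinomycin through the aadA (SmR) aminoglycoside adenylyltransferase gene. This gene sits downstream of a class 1 integron Pc promoter fragment and a short remnant of a gentamicin resistance gene. The annotated sequence of about 3.4 kb also contains rrnB T1 and T2 transcription terminators, which help insulate the cloning region from read-through transcription. Small vestigial lacZα and lacI fragments have no evident functional role here.

The insert encodes nicotinamide mononucleotide adenylyltransferase 3, an enzyme that forms NAD+ from NMN (or the deamidated NaMN) and ATP. It is flanked by two attL recombination sites, which the automated annotation labels attL3 and attL2. These sites allow LR Clonase-mediated transfer of the ORF into any compatible Gateway destination vector. The record lists no promoter for the insert, so the plasmid is a shuttle and archival clone, not an expression construct. The only nearby promoter is a T7 promoter lying outside the attL-flanked cassette and pointing back towards the insert in antisense orientation. The ORF is in the "closed" configuration, with a stop codon immediately after the coding sequence, so destination vectors will yield native or N-terminally tagged protein but not C-terminal fusions. M13 primer sites flank the cassette for sequence verification.

The clone belongs to the Target Accelerator Plasmid Collection. There it serves as the wild-type reference allele in a resource developed for systematic functional testing of cancer-associated gene variants.
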