Features (pLannotate 1.2.2; 12 found; start..end, strand, type, name):
     38..74      -  CDS            lacZα (fragment): LacZα fragment of β-galactosidase; lacZ fragment
     91..186     +  protein_bind   attL3: mutant version of attL; recombination site for the Gateway® LR reaction LR Clonase™
    192..836     +  CDS            NMNAT3 (fragment): NMNA3_HUMAN - Experimental evidence at protein level: Swiss-Prot protein existence level 1. Catalyzes the formation of NAD(+) from nicotinamide mononucleotide (NMN) and ATP. Can also use the deamidated form; nicotinic acid mononucleotide (NaMN) as substrate with the same efficiency. Can use triazofurin monophosphate (TrMP) as substrate. Can also use GTP and ITP as nucleotide donors. Also catalyzes the reverse reaction, i.e. the pyrophosphorolytic cleavage of NAD(+). For the pyrophosphorolytic activity, can use NAD(+), NADH, NaAD, nicotinic acid adenine dinucleotide phosphate (NHD), nicotinamid
    847..940     -  protein_bind   attL2 (fragment): mutant version of attL; recombination site for the Gateway® LR reaction LR Clonase™
    958..976     -  promoter       T7 promoter: promoter for bacteriophage T7 RNA polymerase
   1166..1189    +  promoter       Pc promoter (fragment): intI1 (promoter lies within the coding sequence); class 1 integron promoter
   1365..1421    +  CDS            GmR (fragment): gentamycin acetyltransferase; aacC1; confers resistance to gentamycin
   1428..2219    +  CDS            SmR: aminoglycoside adenylyltransferase (Murphy, 1985); aadA; confers resistance to spectinomycin and streptomycin
   2312..2900    +  rep_origin     ori: high-copy-number ColE1/pMB1/pBR322/pUC origin of replication
   3083..3175    +  CDS            lacI (fragment): lac repressor; lacI; The lac repressor binds to the lac operator to inhibit transcription in E. coli. This inhibition can be relieved by adding lactose or isopropyl-β-D-thiogalactopyranoside (IPTG).
   3230..3257    -  terminator     rrnB T2 terminator: transcription terminator T2 from the E. coli rrnB gene
   3389..3432    +  terminator     rrnB T1 terminator: Escherichia coli rrnB; transcription terminator T1 from the E. coli rrnB gene
>Addgene plasmid #81885 | pDONR223_NMNAT3_WT | addgene full sequence | sequence record 169009 | Addgene NGS Result
GGCAGTTCCCTACTCTCGCGTTAACGCTAGCATGGATGTTTTCCCAGTCACGACGTTGTAAAACGACGGC
CAGTCTTAAGCTCGGGCCCCAAATAATGATTTTATTTTGACTGATAGTGACCTGTTCGTTGCAACAAATT
GATGAGCAATGCTTTTTTATAATGCCAACTTTGTACAAAAAAGTTGGCACCATGTACCAGGTCATCCAGG
GTATCATCTCTCCTGTCAACGACACCTATGGGAAGAAAGACCTCGCAGCTTCTCATCACCGAGTGGCCAT
GGCCCGGCTGGCCCTGCAGACATCCGACTGGATCCGGGTGGACCCTTGGGAGAGTGAGCAGGCACAGTGG
ATGGAGACAGTGAAGGTGCTGAGGCATCATCACAGCAAACTGCTCAGATCTCCACCCCAGATGGAAGGCC
CAGACCATGGCAAGGCACTCTTCTCGACCCCTGCAGCTGTGCCTGAGCTGAAGCTTCTCTGTGGGGCAGA
CGTCTTGAAGACCTTCCAGACCCCCAACCTCTGGAAGGATGCGCACATCCAGGAAATAGTGGAGAAGTTT
GGCTTGGTGTGCGTGGGCCGAGTAGGTCACGACCCAAAAGGTTACATCGCAGAATCTCCCATCCTACGGA
TGCACCAGCACAACATTCACCTGGCCAAGGAGCCTGTGCAGAATGAGATCAGTGCCACATACATCAGGCG
AGCCTTGGGCCAAGGGCAGAGCGTAAAGTACCTGATTCCCGATGCTGTCATCACGTACATCAAGGACCAT
GGCCTCTACACCAAGGGCAGTACCTGGAAAGGCAAAAGCACCCAGAGCACTGAGGGCAAGACAAGCTGAT
TGCCAACTTTCTTGTACAAAGTTGTCATTATAAGAAAGCATTGCTTATCAATTTGTTGCAACGAACAGGT
CACTATCAGTCAAAATAAAATCATTATTTGCCATCCAGCTGATATCCCCTATAGTGAGTCGTATTACATG
GTCATAGCTGTTTCCTGGCAGCTCTGGCCCGTGTCTCAAAATCTCTGATGTTACATTGCACAAGATAAAA
ATATATCATCATGCCTCCTCTAGACCAGCCAGGACAGAAATGCCTCGACTTCGCTGCTACCCAAGGTTGC
CGGGTGACGCACACCGTGGAAACGGATGAAGGCACGAACCCAGTGGACATAAGCCTGTTCGGTTCGTAAG
CTGTAATGCAAGTAGCGTATGCGCTCACGCAACTGGTCCAGAACCTTGACCGAACGCAGCGGTGGTAACG
GCGCAGTGGCGGTTTTCATGGCTTGTTATGACTGTTTTTTTGGGGTACAGTCTATGCCTCGGGCATCCAA
GCAGCAAGCGCGTTACGCCGTGGGTCGATGTTTGATGTTATGGAGCAGCAACGATGTTACGCAGCAGGGC
AGTCGCCCTAAAACAAAGTTAAACATTATGAGGGAAGCGGTGATCGCCGAAGTATCGACTCAACTATCAG
AGGTAGTTGGCGTCATCGAGCGCCATCTCGAACCGACGTTGCTGGCCGTACATTTGTACGGCTCCGCAGT
GGATGGCGGCCTGAAGCCACACAGTGATATTGATTTGCTGGTTACGGTGACCGTAAGGCTTGATGAAACA
ACGCGGCGAGCTTTGATCAACGACCTTTTGGAAACTTCGGCTTCCCCTGGAGAGAGCGAGATTCTCCGCG
CTGTAGAAGTCACCATTGTTGTGCACGACGACATCATTCCGTGGCGTTATCCAGCTAAGCGCGAACTGCA
ATTTGGAGAATGGCAGCGCAATGACATTCTTGCAGGTATCTTCGAGCCAGCCACGATCGACATTGATCTG
GCTATCTTGCTGACAAAAGCAAGAGAACATAGCGTTGCCTTGGTAGGTCCAGCGGCGGAGGAACTCTTTG
ATCCGGTTCCTGAACAGGATCTATTTGAGGCGCTAAATGAAACCTTAACGCTATGGAACTCGCCGCCCGA
CTGGGCTGGCGATGAGCGAAATGTAGTGCTTACGTTGTCCCGCATTTGGTACAGCGCAGTAACCGGCAAA
ATCGCGCCGAAGGATGTCGCTGCCGACTGGGCAATGGAGCGCCTGCCGGCCCAGTATCAGCCCGTCATAC
TTGAAGCTAGACAGGCTTATCTTGGACAAGAAGAAGATCGCTTGGCCTCGCGCGCAGATCAGTTGGAAGA
ATTTGTCCACTACGTGAAAGGCGAGATCACCAAGGTAGTCGGCAAATAACCCTCGAGCCACCCATGACCA
AAATCCCTTAACGTGAGTTACGCGTCGTTCCACTGAGCGTCAGACCCCGTAGAAAAGATCAAAGGATCTT
CTTGAGATCCTTTTTTTCTGCGCGTAATCTGCTGCTTGCAAACAAAAAAACCACCGCTACCAGCGGTGGT
TTGTTTGCCGGATCAAGAGCTACCAACTCTTTTTCCGAAGGTAACTGGCTTCAGCAGAGCGCAGATACCA
AATACTGTTCTTCTAGTGTAGCCGTAGTTAGGCCACCACTTCAAGAACTCTGTAGCACCGCCTACATACC
TCGCTCTGCTAATCCTGTTACCAGTGGCTGCTGCCAGTGGCGATAAGTCGTGTCTTACCGGGTTGGACTC
AAGACGATAGTTACCGGATAAGGCGCAGCGGTCGGGCTGAACGGGGGGTTCGTGCACACAGCCCAGCTTG
GAGCGAACGACCTACACCGAACTGAGATACCTACAGCGTGAGCTATGAGAAAGCGCCACGCTTCCCGAAG
GGAGAAAGGCGGACAGGTATCCGGTAAGCGGCAGGGTCGGAACAGGAGAGCGCACGAGGGAGCTTCCAGG
GGGAAACGCCTGGTATCTTTATAGTCCTGTCGGGTTTCGCCACCTCTGACTTGAGCGTCGATTTTTGTGA
TGCTCGTCAGGGGGGCGGAGCCTATGGAAAAACGCCAGCAACGCGGCCTTTTTACGGTTCCTGGCCTTTT
GCTGGCCTTTTGCTCACATGTTCTTTCCTGCGTTATCCCCTGATTCTGTGGATAACCGTATTACCGCCTT
TGAGTGAGCTGATACCGCTCGCCGCAGCCGAACGACCGAGCGCAGCGAGTCAGTGAGCGAGGAAGCGGAA
GAGCGCCCAATACGCAAACCGCCTCTCCCCGCGCGTTGGCCGATTCATTAATGCAGCTGGCACGACAGGT
TTCCCGACTGGAAAGCGGGCAGTGAGCGCAACGCAATTAATACGCGTACCGCTAGCCAGGAAGAGTTTGT
AGAAACGCAAAAAGGCCATCCGTCAGGATGGCCTTCTGCTTAGTTTGATGCCTGGCAGTTTATGGCGGGC
GTCCTGCCCGCCACCCTCCGGGCCGTTGCTTCACAACGTTCAAATCCGCTCCCGGCGGATTTGTCCTACT
CAGGAGAGCGTTCACCGACAAACAACAGATAAAACGAAAGGCCCAGTCTTCCGACTGAGCCTTTCGTTTT
ATTTGATGCCT
