>Addgene plasmid #81885 | pDONR223_NMNAT3_WT | depositor partial sequence | sequence record 155204 | Insert sequence
ATGTACCAGGTCATCCAGGGTATCATCTCTCCTGTCAACGACACCTATGGGAAGAAAGACCTCGCAGCTT
CTCATCACCGAGTGGCCATGGCCCGGCTGGCCCTGCAGACATCCGACTGGATCCGGGTGGACCCTTGGGA
GAGTGAGCAGGCACAGTGGATGGAGACAGTGAAGGTGCTGAGGCATCATCACAGCAAACTGCTCAGATCT
CCACCCCAGATGGAAGGCCCAGACCATGGCAAGGCACTCTTCTCGACCCCTGCAGCTGTGCCTGAGCTGA
AGCTTCTCTGTGGGGCAGACGTCTTGAAGACCTTCCAGACCCCCAACCTCTGGAAGGATGCGCACATCCA
GGAAATAGTGGAGAAGTTTGGCTTGGTGTGCGTGGGCCGAGTAGGTCACGACCCAAAAGGTTACATCGCA
GAATCTCCCATCCTACGGATGCACCAGCACAACATTCACCTGGCCAAGGAGCCTGTGCAGAATGAGATCA
GTGCCACATACATCAGGCGAGCCTTGGGCCAAGGGCAGAGCGTAAAGTACCTGATTCCCGATGCTGTCAT
CACGTACATCAAGGACCATGGCCTCTACACCAAGGGCAGTACCTGGAAAGGCAAAAGCACCCAGAGCACT
GAGGGCAAGACAAGC
